>Addgene plasmid #248926 | pMSP1D1_HaloTag | addgene full sequence | sequence record 495593 | Addgene NGS Result
TGGCGAATGGG
[124 nt withheld, positions 12-135]
C
[91 nt withheld, positions 137-227]
A
[49 nt withheld, positions 229-277]
CCTTTGACGTTGGAGTCCACGTTCTTT
[37 nt withheld, positions 305-341]
ACCCTATCTCGGTCTATTCTTTTGATTTATAAGGGATTTTGCCGATTTCGGCCTATTGGTTAAAAAATGA
GCTGATTTAACAAAAATTTAACGCGAATTTTAACAAAATATTAACGTTTACAATTTCAGGTGGCACTTTT
CGGGGAAATGTGCGCGGAACCCCTATTTGTTTATTTTTCTAAATACATTCAAATATGTATCCGCTCATGA
ATTAATTCTTAGAAAAACTCATCGAGCATCAAATGAAACTGCAATTTATTCATATCAGGATTATCAATAC
CATATTTTTGAAAAAGCCGTTTCTGTAATGAAGGAGAAAACTCACCGAGGCAGTTCCATAGGATGGCAAG
ATCCTGGTATCGGTCTGCGATTCCGACTCGTCCAACATCAATACAACCTATTAATTTCCCCTCGTCAAAA
ATAAGGTTATCAAGTGAGAAATCACCATGAGTGACGACTGAATCCGGTGAGAATGGCAAAAGTTTATGCA
TTTCTTTCCAGACTTGTTCAACAGGCCAGCCATTACGCTCGTCATCAAAATCACTCGCATCAACCAAACC
GTTATTCATTCGTGATTGCGCCTGAGCGAGACGAAATACGCGATCGCTGTTAAAAGGACAATTACAAACA
GGAATCGAATGCAACCGGCGCAGGAACACTGCCAGCGCATCAACAATATTTTCACCTGAATCAGGATATT
CTTCTAATACCTGGAATGCTGTTTTCCCGGGGATCGCAGTGGTGAGTAACCATGCATCATCAGGAGTACG
GATAAAATGCTTGATGGTCGGAAGAGGCATAAATTCCGTCAGCCAGTTTAGTCTGACCATCTCATCTGTA
ACATCATTGGCAACGCTACCTTTGCCATGTTTCAGAAACAACTCTGGCGCATCGGGCTTCCCATACAATC
GATAGATTGTCGCACCTGATTGCCCGACATTATCGCGAGCCCATTTATACCCATATAAATCAGCATCCAT
GTTGGAATTTAATCGCGGCCTAGAGCAAGACGTTTCCCGTTGAATATGGCTCATAACACCCCTTGTATTA
CTGTTTATGTAAGCAGACAGTTTTATTGTTCATGACCAAAATCCCTTAACGTGAGTTTTCGTTCCACTGA
GCGTCAGACCCCGTAGAAAAGATCAAAGGATCTTCTTGAGATCCTTTTTTTCTGCGCGTAATCTGCTGCT
TGCAAACAAAAAAACCACCGCTACCAGCGGTGGTTTGTTTGCCGGATCAAGAGCTACCAACTCTTTTTCC
GAAGGTAACTGGCTTCAGCAGAGCGCAGATACCAAATACTGTCCTTCTAGTGTAGCCGTAGTTAGGCCAC
CACTTCAAGAACTCTGTAGCACCGCCTACATACCTCGCTCTGCTAATCCTGTTACCAGTGGCTGCTGCCA
GTGGCGATAAGTCGTGTCTTACCGGGTTGGACTCAAGACGATAGTTACCGGATAAGGCGCAGCGGTCGGG
CTGAACGGGGGGTTCGTGCACACAGCCCAGCTTGGAGCGAACGACCTACACCGAACTGAGATACCTACAG
CGTGAGCTATGAGAAAGCGCCACGCTTCCCGAAGGGAGAAAGGCGGACAGGTATCCGGTAAGCGGCAGGG
TCGGAACAGGAGAGCGCACGAGGGAGCTTCCAGGGGGAAACGCCTGGTATCTTTATAGTCCTGTCGGGTT
TCGCCACCTCTGACTTGAGCGTCGATTTTTGTGATGCTCGTCAGGGGGGCGGAGCCTATGGAAAAACGCC
AGCAACGCGGCCTTTTTACGGTTCCTGGCCTTTTGCTGGCCTTTTGCTCACATGTTCTTTCCTGCGTTAT
CCCCTGATTCTGTGGATAACCGTATTACCGCCTTTGAGTGAGCTGATACCGCTCGCCGCAGCCGAACGAC
CGAGCGCAGCGAGTCAGTGAGCGAGGAAGCGGAAGAGCGCCTGATGCGGTATTTTCTCCTTACGCATCTG
TGCGGTATTTCACACCGCATATATGGTGCACTCTCAGTACAATCTGCTCTGATGCCGCATAGTTAAGCCA
GTATACACTCCGCTATCGCTACGTGACTGGGTCATGGCTGCGCCCCGACACCCGCCAACACCCGCTGACG
CGCCCTGACGGGCTTGTCTGCTCCCGGCATCCGCTTACAGACAAGCTGTGACCGTCTCCGGGAGCTGCAT
GTGTCAGAGGTTTTCACCGTCATCACCGAAACGCGCGAGGCAGCTGCGGTAAAGCTCATCAGCGTGGTCG
TGAAGCGATTCACAGATGTCTGCCTGTTCATCCGCGTCCAGCTCGTTGAGTTTCTCCAGAAGCGTTAATG
TCTGGCTTCTGATAAAGCGGGCCATGTTAAGGGCGGTTTTTTCCTGTTTGGTCACTGATGCCTCCGTGTA
AGGGGGATTTCTGTTCATGGGGGTAATGATACCGATGAAACGAGAGAGGATGCTCACGATACGGGTTACT
GATGATGAACATGCCCGGTTACTGGAACGTTGTGAGGGTAAACAACTGGCGGTATGGATGCGGCGGGACC
AGAGAAAAATCACTCAGGGTCAATGCCAGCGCTTCGTTAATACAGATGTAGGTGTTCCACAGGGTAGCCA
GCAGCATCCTGCGATGCAGATCCGGAACATAATGGTGCAGGGCGCTGACTTCCGCGTTTCCAGACTTTAC
GAAACACGGAAACCGAAGACCATTCATGTTGTTGCTCAGGTCGCAGACGTTTTGCAGCAGCAGTCGCTTC
ACGTTCGCTCGCGTATCGGTGATTCATTCTGCTAACCAGTAAGGCAACCCCGCCAGCCTAGCCGGGTCCT
CAACGACAGGAGCACGATCATGCGCACCCGTGGGGCCGCCATGCCGGCGATAATGGCCTGCTTCTCGCCG
AAACGTTTGGTGGCGGGACCAGTGACGAAGGCTTGAGCGAGGGCGTGCAAGATTCCGAATACCGCAAGCG
ACAGGCCGATCATCGTCGCGCTCCAGCGAAAGCGGTCCTCGCCGAAAATGACCCAGAGCGCTGCCGGCAC
CTGTCCTACGAGTTGCATGATAAAGAAGACAGTCATAAGTGCGGCGACGATAGTCATGCCCCGCGCCCAC
CGGAAGGAGCTGACTGGGTTGAAGGCTCTCAAGGGCATCGGTCGAGATCCCGGTGCCTAATGAGTGAGCT
AACTTACATTAATTGCGTTGCGCTCACTGCCCGCTTTCCAGTCGGGAAACCTGTCGTGCCAGCTGCATTA
ATGAATCGGCCAACGCGCGGGGAGAGGCGGTTTGCGTATTGGGCGCCAGGGTGGTTTTTCTTTTCACCAG
TGAGACGGGCAACAGCTGATTGCCCTTCACCGCCTGGCCCTGAGAGAGTTGCAGCAAGCGGTCCACGCTG
GTTTGCCCCAGCAGGCGAAAATCCTGTTTGATGGTGGTTAACGGCGGGATATAACATGAGCTGTCTTCGG
TATCGTCGTATCCCACTACCGAGATATCCGCACCAACGCGCAGCCCGGACTCGGTAATGGCGCGCATTGC
GCCCAGCGCCATCTGATCGTTGGCAACCAGCATCGCAGTGGGAACGATGCCCTCATTCAGCATTTGCATG
GTTTGTTGAAAACCGGACATGGCACTCCAGTCGCCTTCCCGTTCCGCTATCGGCTGAATTTGATTGCGAG
TGAGATATTTATGCCAGCCAGCCAGACGCAGACGCGCCGAGACAGAACTTAATGGGCCCGCTAACAGCGC
GATTTGCTGGTGACCCAATGCGACCAGATGCTCCACGCCCAGTCGCGTACCGTCTTCATGGGAGAAAATA
ATACTGTTGATGGGTGTCTGGTCAGAGACATCAAGAAATAACGCCGGAACATTAGTGCAGGCAGCTTCCA
CAGCAATGGCATCCTGGTCATCCAGCGGATAGTTAATGATCAGCCCACTGACGCGTTGCGCGAGAAGATT
GTGCACCGCCGCTTTACAGGCTTCGACGCCGCTTCGTTCTACCATCGACACCACCACGCTGGCACCCAGT
TGATCGGCGCGAGATTTAATCGCCGCGACAATTTGCGACGGCGCGTGCAGGGCCAGACTGGAGGTGGCAA
CGCCAATCAGCAACGACTGTTTGCCCGCCAGTTGTTGTGCCACGCGGTTGGGAATGTAATTCAGCTCCGC
CATCGCCGCTTCCACTTTTTCCCGCGTTTTCGCAGAAACGTGGCTGGCCTGGTTCACCACGCGGGAAACG
GTCTGATAAGAGACACCGGCATACTCTGCGACATCGTATAACGTTACTGGTTTCACATTCACCACCCTGA
ATTGACTCTCTTCCGGGCGCTATCATGCCATACCGCGAAAGGTTTTGCGCCATTCGATGGTGTCCGGGAT
CTCGACGCTCTCCCTTATGCGACTCCTGCATTAGGAAGCAGCCCAGTAGTAGGTTGAGGCCGTTGAGCAC
CGCCGCCGCAAGGAATGGTGCATGCAAGGAGATGGCGCCCAACAGTCCCCCGGCCACGGGGCCTGCCACC
ATACCCACGCCGAAACAAGCGCTCATGAGCCCGAAGTGGCGAGCCCGATCTTCCCCATCGGTGATGTCGG
CGATATAGGCGCCAGCAACCGCACCTGTGGCGCCGGTGATGCCGGCCACGATGCGTCCGGCGTAGAGGAT
CGAGATCTCGATCCCGCGAAATTAATACGACTCACTATAGGGGAATTGTGAGCGGATAACAATTCCCCTC
TAGAAATAATTTTGTTTAACTTTAAGAAGGAGATATACCATGGGACATCACCACCACCACCACCATGATT
ACGACATCCCGACAACCGAGAACCTGTACTTCCAGGGCAGCACCTTCAGCAAACTGCGCGAGCAGTTGGG
CCCAGTTACTCAGGAGTTCTGGGACAACCTGGAAAAGGAAACCGAGGGCCTCCGTCAAGAAATGAGCAAA
GATTTGGAGGAGGTCAAGGCAAAGGTGCAGCCTTACCTGGACGACTTCCAAAAGAAGTGGCAGGAGGAGA
TGGAACTGTACCGCCAAAAGGTGGAACCGTTGCGTGCTGAACTTCAGGAGGGCGCGCGCCAAAAGCTGCA
CGAACTGCAGGAGAAGTTGTCCCCGCTGGGCGAAGAGATGCGTGATAGAGCTCGTGCGCACGTGGATGCG
CTGAGAACGCACCTGGCTCCGTACAGCGACGAATTGAGACAACGTCTGGCGGCACGCCTGGAGGCACTGA
AAGAAAATGGCGGTGCGCGTCTTGCGGAATATCATGCTAAGGCCACCGAGCATTTGTCGACCCTGAGCGA
AAAAGCGAAGCCGGCACTTGAAGATCTGCGCCAAGGTCTGCTGCCGGTGCTGGAAAGTTTCAAAGTGAGC
TTTCTGAGTGCGTTGGAGGAGTACACTAAAAAACTGAACACCCAGCAGGGTTCGATCGGGACAGGATTCC
CATTTGATCCCCACTATGTTGAAGTTCTGGGCGAGCGCATGCATTACGTGGACGTTGGTCCAAGAGATGG
CACCCCGGTTCTGTTCCTTCATGGTAACCCGACGAGCTCCTACGTGTGGCGTAATATCATTCCGCACGTC
GCGCCAACCCATCGTTGTATCGCACCGGACCTGATCGGCATGGGCAAGTCTGATAAACCGGATTTGGGCT
ATTTCTTTGATGACCACGTGCGCTTCATGGATGCGTTTATTGAAGCGTTGGGCCTGGAGGAGGTGGTGCT
GGTTATCCATGACTGGGGTTCTGCCCTGGGTTTTCATTGGGCAAAGCGTAACCCGGAGCGTGTTAAAGGT
ATTGCGTTCATGGAGTTCATCCGTCCGATTCCGACTTGGGATGAATGGCCGGAGTTCGCGCGTGAAACCT
TTCAGGCATTCCGCACCACCGACGTCGGTCGTAAACTGATTATCGATCACAACGTGTTTATCGAAGGTAC
GCTGCGCATGGGTGTGGTACGTCCGTTGACCGAAGTTGAGATGGACCACTACCGTGAGCCGTTTCTGAAT
CCGGTTGACCGTGAGCCGCTGTGGCGTTTCCCGAATGAGCTGCCTATCGCGGGCGAACCGGCTAATATTG
TCGCCTTGGTGGAAGAGTATATGGACTGGCTGCACCAGTCGCCGGTGCCGAAGTTGCTGTTTTGGGGCAC
CCCGGGCGTTCTGATTCCTCCGGCGGAGGCGGCACGCCTGGCTAAGAGCTTGCCGAACTGCAAAGCTGTG
GATATTGGTCCGGGTCTGAACCTGCTTCAAGAAGACAACCCCGACCTCATCGGCTCCGAAATCGCCCGCT
GGTTAAGCACCCTGGAGATTAGCTAAGCGGCCGCACTCGAGCACCACCACCACCACCACTGAGATCCGGC
TGCTAACAAAGCCCGAAAGGAAGCTGAGTTGGCTGCTGCCACCGCTGAGCAATAACTAGCATAACCCCTT
GGGGCCTCTAAACGGGTCTTGAGGGGTTTTTTGCTGAAAGGAGGAACTATATCCGGAT
Features (pLannotate 1.2.2; 21 found; start..end, strand, type, name):
     12..467     +  rep_origin     f1 ori (sequence partly withheld): f1 bacteriophage origin of replication; arrow indicates direction of (+) strand synthesis
    494..551     +  promoter       AmpR promoter (fragment): bla
    560..1375    -  CDS            KanR: aminoglycoside phosphotransferase; aph(3')-Ia; confers resistance to kanamycin in bacteria or G418 (Geneticin®) in eukaryotes
   1497..2085    +  rep_origin     ori: high-copy-number ColE1/pMB1/pBR322/pUC origin of replication
   2271..2413    -  misc_feature   bom: basis of mobility region from pBR322
   2515..2706    -  CDS            rop: Rop protein, which maintains plasmids at low copy number; rop
   2723..3103    +  CDS            YPB1_ECOLX: Protein predicted: Swiss-Prot protein existence level 4. From Escherichia coli.
   3175..3466    -  CDS            TcR (fragment): tetracycline efflux protein; tet; confers resistance to tetracycline
   3481..3502    -  protein_bind   CAP binding site: CAP binding activates transcription in the presence of cAMP. E. coli catabolite activator protein
   3515..4597    -  CDS            lacI: lac repressor; lacI; The lac repressor binds to the lac operator to inhibit transcription in E. coli. This inhibition can be relieved by adding lactose or isopropyl-β-D-thiogalactopyranoside (IPTG).
   4598..4675    -  promoter       lacI promoter: lacI
   4683..4962    -  CDS            TcR (fragment): tetracycline efflux protein; tet; confers resistance to tetracycline
   4984..5002    +  promoter       T7 promoter: promoter for bacteriophage T7 RNA polymerase
   5003..5027    +  protein_bind   lac operator: The lac repressor binds to the lac operator to inhibit transcription in E. coli. This inhibition can be relieved by adding lactose or isopropyl-β-D-thiogalactopyranoside (IPTG). lac repressor encoded by lacI
   5042..5064    +  RBS            RBS: efficient ribosome binding site from bacteriophage T7 gene 10 (Olins and Rangwala, 1989)
   5080..5096    +  CDS            9xHis (fragment): 9xHis affinity tag
   5140..5706    +  CDS            APOA1 (fragment): APOA1_GORGO - Experimental evidence at protein level: Swiss-Prot protein existence level 1. Participates in the reverse transport of cholesterol from tissues to the liver for excretion by promoting cholesterol efflux from tissues and by acting as a cofactor for the lecithin cholesterol acyltransferase (LCAT). As part of the SPAP complex, activates spermatozoa motility (By similarity). From Gorilla gorilla gorilla (Western lowland gorilla).
   5716..6585    +  CDS            dhaA: DHAA_PSEPV - Experimental evidence at protein level: Swiss-Prot protein existence level 1. Catalyzes hydrolytic cleavage of carbon-halogen bonds in halogenated aliphatic compounds, leading to the formation of the corresponding primary alcohols, halide ions and protons. Has a broad substrate specificity, as it is able to dehalogenate mono- and di- chlorinated and brominated alkanes (up to at least C10), and the two isomers of 1,3-dichloropropene to 3-chloroallyl alcohol; the highest activity was found with 1,2-dibromoethane, while no activity was observed with the analog 1,2-dichloroethane. Fro
   6613..6630    +  CDS            9xHis (fragment): 9xHis affinity tag
   6640..6689    +  CDS            SET1 (fragment): solubility-enhancement tag derived from T7 phage gene 10B
   6697..6744    +  terminator     T7 terminator: transcription terminator for bacteriophage T7 RNA polymerase
