[The description below was written by a language model from this plasmid's Addgene catalogue record and pLannotate feature annotations shown in this document.]
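Description:
pMSP1D1_HaloTag is a bacterial expression plasmid built on the pET-28a(+) backbone for producing a membrane scaffold protein fused to HaloTag, intended for assembling nanodiscs. It is maintained in E. coli under kanamycin selection (aminoglycoside phosphotransferase gene) and replicates from a ColE1/pBR322-type origin accompanied by the bom mobilisation region and the rop gene. The catalogue lists it as high copy, although rop normally restrains copy number in pET vectors. An f1 origin is also present, and short tetracycline-resistance and other pBR322-derived fragments in the annotation are backbone remnants rather than functional markers.

The expression cassette follows the standard pET layout: a T7 promoter with an adjacent lac operator, the T7 gene 10 ribosome binding site, the fusion open reading frame, and a T7 terminator, with a plasmid-borne lacI gene supplying repressor. Transcription therefore depends on T7 RNA polymerase in a DE3 lysogen such as BL21(DE3), which the depositor recommends, and is induced with IPTG. The insert, cloned between NcoI and HindIII, begins with an N-terminal His tag, followed by MSP1D1, which the annotation detects as an apolipoprotein A-I fragment, consistent with MSP1D1 being an ApoA-I-derived scaffold. This is joined to a haloalkane dehalogenase (dhaA)-derived sequence, which corresponds to HaloTag. The catalogue's "E. coli" species entry thus appears to reflect the expression host rather than the gene origins. A second His-tag sequence annotated downstream of HaloTag is probably the vector's C-terminal tag; the record does not say whether it is translated.

The purified protein wraps lipid bilayers into nanodiscs, and the HaloTag domain allows covalent labelling with chloroalkane ligands such as fluorescent dyes, in line with the associated work on fluorescent scaffold proteins.
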