Addgene plasmid #248926: pMSP1D1_HaloTag
Purpose: Bacterial expression of Halo-tagged membrane scaffold protein MSP1D1 fused to HaloTag for nanodisc formation
Depositing lab: Michael Marty. Depositing organization: University of Arizona. Publication: Design of Fluorescent Membrane Scaffold Proteins for Nanodiscs. Cleveland E, Wolf AR, Chen S, Mohona FA, Kailat I, Tran BH, Lavanya SB; Primanis-Erickson N, Lin Y-C, Marty MT. ACS Chem Biol. (2026). doi: https://doi.org/10.1021/acschembio.6c00340.
Backbone
  Vector backbone: pET-28a(+)
  Backbone manufacturer: GenScript
  Backbone size w/o insert (bp): 5369
  Vector type: Bacterial Expression
Growth in bacteria
  Bacterial resistance: Kanamycin, 50 μg/mL
  Growth temperature: 37°C
  Growth strain: DH5alpha
  Copy number: High Copy
Gene/Insert
  Gene/Insert name: MSP1D1_HaloTag
  Species: E. coli
  Insert size (bp): 1350
  Promoter: T7 Promoter
  Tag / fusion protein: His (N terminal on insert)
  Cloning method: Restriction Enzyme; 5′ cloning site Nco1 (not destroyed); 3′ cloning site Hind III (not destroyed)
  Sequencing primers: 5′ TAATACGACTCACTATAGGG; 3′ GCTAGTTATTGCTCAGCGG
Resource information
  A portion of this plasmid was derived from a plasmid made by: Stephen Sligar (Addgene #20061), and the HaloTag protein sequence was derived from DOI: https://doi.org/10.1038/s41592-021-01341-x.
Terms and licenses: Academic/Nonprofit Terms; Industry Terms: Not Available to Industry
Depositor comments: Depositor recommends growing plasmid in the E. coli strain BL21 (DE3).
How to cite: pMSP1D1_HaloTag was a gift from Michael Marty (Addgene plasmid # 248926 ; http://n2t.net/addgene:248926 ; RRID:Addgene_248926)
