>Addgene plasmid #248926 | pMSP1D1_HaloTag | depositor partial sequence | sequence record 491069 | MSP1D1 gene
ATGGGTCATCATCATCATCATCATCACGATTATGATATTCCTACTACTGAGAATTTGTATTTTCAGGGTT
CTACCTTCAGTAAACTTCGCGAACAACTGGGCCCCGTGACGCAGGAATTCTTCGACAACCTGGAAAAAGA
AACCGAGGGACTGCGTCAGGAAATGTCCAAAGATCTAGAAGAGGTGAAGGCCAAGGTTCAGCCATATCTC
GATGACTTTCAGAAAAAATTCCAGGAAGAGATGGAATTATATCGTCAAAAGGTGGAACCGCTGCGTGCGG
AACTGCAAGAGGGAGCAAGACAAAAACTCCATGAGCTCCAAGAGAAGCTCAGCCCATTAGGCGAAGAAAT
GCGCGATCGCGCCCGTGCACATGTTGATGCACTCCGGACTCATTTGGCGCCGTATTCGGATGAACTTCGC
CAGCGTTTGGCCGCACGTCTCGAGGCGCTGAAAGAAAACGGGGGTGCCCGCTTGGCTGAGTACCACGCGA
AAGCGACAGAACACCTGAGCACCTTGAGCGAAAAAGCGAAACCGGCGCTGGAAGATCTACGCCAGGGCTT
ATTGCCTGTTCTTGAGAGCTTTAAAGTCAGTTTTCTGTCAGCTCTGGAAGAATATACTAAAAAGCTGAAT
ACCCAG
