>Addgene plasmid #248926 | pMSP1D1_HaloTag | depositor partial sequence | sequence record 491070 | Halotag gene
TCGATCGGGACAGGATTCCCATTTGATCCCCACTATGTTGAAGTTCTGGGCGAGCGCATGCATTACGTGG
ACGTTGGTCCAAGAGATGGCACCCCGGTTCTGTTCCTTCATGGTAACCCGACGAGCTCCTACGTGTGGCG
TAATATCATTCCGCACGTCGCGCCAACCCATCGTTGTATCGCACCGGACCTGATCGGCATGGGCAAGTCT
GATAAACCGGATTTGGGCTATTTCTTTGATGACCACGTGCGCTTCATGGATGCGTTTATTGAAGCGTTGG
GCCTGGAGGAGGTGGTGCTGGTTATCCATGACTGGGGTTCTGCCCTGGGTTTTCATTGGGCAAAGCGTAA
CCCGGAGCGTGTTAAAGGTATTGCGTTCATGGAGTTCATCCGTCCGATTCCGACTTGGGATGAATGGCCG
GAGTTCGCGCGTGAAACCTTTCAGGCATTCCGCACCACCGACGTCGGTCGTAAACTGATTATCGATCACA
ACGTGTTTATCGAAGGTACGCTGCGCATGGGTGTGGTACGTCCGTTGACCGAAGTTGAGATGGACCACTA
CCGTGAGCCGTTTCTGAATCCGGTTGACCGTGAGCCGCTGTGGCGTTTCCCGAATGAGCTGCCTATCGCG
GGCGAACCGGCTAATATTGTCGCCTTGGTGGAAGAGTATATGGACTGGCTGCACCAGTCGCCGGTGCCGA
AGTTGCTGTTTTGGGGCACCCCGGGCGTTCTGATTCCTCCGGCGGAGGCGGCACGCCTGGCTAAGAGCTT
GCCGAACTGCAAAGCTGTGGATATTGGTCCGGGTCTGAACCTGCTTCAAGAAGACAACCCCGACCTCATC
GGCTCCGAAATCGCCCGCTGGTTAAGCACCCTGGAGATTAGCTAAGCGGCCGCACTCGAGCACCACCACC
ACCACCACTGAGATCCGGCTGCTAACAAAGCCCGAAAGGAAGCTGAGTTGGCTGCTGCCACCGCTGAGCA
ATAACTAGCATAACCCCTTGGGGCCTCTAAACGGGTCTTGAGGGGTTTTTTGCTGAAAGGAGGAACTATA
TCCGGAT
